Addgene plasmid #42004: pmyc-GFP-TNRC6A-(925-1709)
Depositing lab: Kumiko Ui-Tei. Depositing organization: The University of Tokyo. Publication: Human TNRC6A is an Argonaute-navigator protein for microRNA-mediated gene silencing in the nucleus. Nishi K, Nishi A, Nagasawa T, Ui-Tei K. RNA. 2013 Jan;19(1):17-35. doi: 10.1261/rna.034769.112. Epub 2012 Nov 13. PubMed 23150874.
Backbone
  Vector backbone: pcDNA3.1
  Backbone size w/o insert (bp): 5338
  Total vector size (bp): 8467
  Vector type: Mammalian Expression
  Selectable markers: Neomycin (select with G418)
Growth in bacteria
  Bacterial resistance: Ampicillin, 100 μg/mL
  Growth temperature: 37°C
  Growth strain: DH5alpha
  Copy number: High Copy
Gene/Insert
  Gene/Insert name: TNRC6A (alt name: GW182)
  Species: H. sapiens (human)
  Mutation: contain aa925-1709
  GenBank ID: AAK62026.1
  Entrez Gene: TNRC6A (a.k.a. CAGH26, FAME6, GW1, GW182, TNRC6)
  Promoter: CMV
  Tag / fusion protein: Myc (N terminal on insert); EGFP (N terminal on insert)
  Cloning method: Restriction Enzyme; 5′ cloning site NheI (not destroyed); 3′ cloning site XbaI (not destroyed)
  Sequencing primers: 5′ CGCAAATGGGCGGTAGGCGTG
Terms and licenses: Academic/Nonprofit Terms; Industry Terms: Not Available to Industry
How to cite: pmyc-GFP-TNRC6A-(925-1709) was a gift from Kumiko Ui-Tei (Addgene plasmid # 42004 ; http://n2t.net/addgene:42004 ; RRID:Addgene_42004)
