[The description below was written by a language model from this plasmid's Addgene catalogue record and pLannotate feature annotations shown in this document.]
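Description:
pmyc-GFP-TNRC6A-(925-1709) is a mammalian expression plasmid built on the pcDNA3.1 backbone (8,467 bp in total) that produces a truncated form of human TNRC6A, also known as GW182, fused at its N terminus to a Myc epitope and EGFP. In E. coli it is maintained through a high-copy ColE1/pUC-type origin and selected with ampicillin via the β-lactamase gene. An f1 origin is also present, as are short lac promoter/operator remnants typical of this vector family. For stable selection in mammalian cells, an SV40 early promoter drives the neomycin phosphotransferase gene, terminated by an SV40 polyadenylation signal, which allows selection with G418.

The expression cassette uses the CMV immediate-early enhancer and promoter, followed by a T7 promoter that could support in vitro transcription. The annotated open reading frame consists of EGFP joined directly to the TNRC6A fragment, which the record says covers amino acids 925–1709, and it ends at a bovine growth hormone polyadenylation signal. The Myc tag listed in the catalogue entry is not called as a separate feature in the table; it presumably lies in the short unannotated stretch just upstream of EGFP. The insert was cloned between NheI and XbaI sites, both retained.

TNRC6A is an Argonaute-associated scaffold protein that acts in miRNA- and siRNA-mediated silencing and recruits deadenylase complexes. The associated publication examines its role in guiding Argonaute into the nucleus. A fluorescent, epitope-tagged deletion construct such as this one is suited to mapping which regions of the protein govern subcellular localisation, by imaging, and protein interactions, by Myc-based detection or immunoprecipitation. The record does not state the specific function assigned to this fragment.
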