Features (pLannotate 1.2.2; 21 found; start..end, strand, type, name):
     28..80      -  misc_feature   bom (fragment): basis of mobility region from pBR322
    235..614     +  enhancer       CMV enhancer: human cytomegalovirus immediate early enhancer
    615..818     +  promoter       CMV promoter: human cytomegalovirus (CMV) immediate early promoter
    814..847     +  LTR            5' LTR (truncated) (fragment): truncated 5' long terminal repeat (LTR) from HIV-1
    863..881     +  promoter       T7 promoter: promoter for bacteriophage T7 RNA polymerase
    949..1665    +  CDS            EGFP: EGFP is a basic (constitutively fluorescent) green fluorescent protein published in 1996, derived from Aequorea victoria. It is reported to be a rapidly-maturing weak dimer with moderate acid sensitivity.
   1666..4026    +  CDS            TNRC6A (fragment): TNR6A_HUMAN - Also known as CAGH26, KIAA1460, TNRC6. Experimental evidence at protein level: Swiss-Prot protein existence level 1. Plays a role in RNA-mediated gene silencing by both micro- RNAs (miRNAs) and short interfering RNAs (siRNAs). Required for miRNA- dependent repression of translation and for siRNA-dependent endonucleolytic cleavage of complementary mRNAs by argonaute family proteins. As a scaffolding protein, associates with argonaute proteins bound to partially complementary mRNAs, and can simultaneously recruit CCR4-NOT and PAN deadenylase complexes. From Homo sapiens (Human).
   4067..4291    +  polyA_signal   bGH poly(A) signal: bovine growth hormone polyadenylation signal
   4295..4316    +  promoter       SV40 promoter (fragment): SV40 enhancer and early promoter
   4337..4765    +  rep_origin     f1 ori (sequence partly withheld): f1 bacteriophage origin of replication; arrow indicates direction of (+) strand synthesis
   4779..5108    +  promoter       SV40 promoter: SV40 enhancer and early promoter
   5175..5966    +  CDS            neo: KKA2_KLEPN - Also known as kan, nptII. Experimental evidence at protein level: Swiss-Prot protein existence level 1. Resistance to kanamycin, neomycin, paromomycin, ribostamycin, butirosin and gentamicin B. From Klebsiella pneumoniae.
   5990..6148    +  CDS            ble (fragment): BLE_KLEPN - Experimental evidence at protein level: Swiss-Prot protein existence level 1. Binding protein with a strong affinity to the bleomycin family of antibiotics. Binds to CL990; an antimitotic-antibiotic compound. From Klebsiella pneumoniae.
   6143..6264    +  polyA_signal   SV40 poly(A) signal: SV40 polyadenylation signal
   6337..6353    -  protein_bind   lac operator: The lac repressor binds to the lac operator to inhibit transcription in E. coli. This inhibition can be relieved by adding lactose or isopropyl-β-D-thiogalactopyranoside (IPTG). lac repressor encoded by lacI
   6361..6391    -  promoter       lac promoter: promoter for the E. coli lac operon
   6406..6427    -  protein_bind   CAP binding site: CAP binding activates transcription in the presence of cAMP. E. coli catabolite activator protein
   6440..6532    -  CDS            lacI (fragment): lac repressor; lacI; The lac repressor binds to the lac operator to inhibit transcription in E. coli. This inhibition can be relieved by adding lactose or isopropyl-β-D-thiogalactopyranoside (IPTG).
   6715..7300    -  rep_origin     ori: high-copy-number ColE1/pMB1/pBR322/pUC origin of replication
   7471..8331    -  CDS            AmpR: β-lactamase; bla; confers resistance to ampicillin, carbenicillin, and related antibiotics
   8332..8436    -  promoter       AmpR promoter: bla
>Addgene plasmid #42004 | pmyc-GFP-TNRC6A-(925-1709) | depositor full sequence | sequence record 56746 | pmyc-GFP-TNRC6A-(925-1709) sequence 8467 bps
GACGGATCGGGAGATCTCCCGATCCCCTATGGTGCACTCTCAGTACAATCTGCTCTGATGCCGCATAGTT
AAGCCAGTATCTGCTCCCTGCTTGTGTGTTGGAGGTCGCTGAGTAGTGCGCGAGCAAAATTTAAGCTACA
ACAAGGCAAGGCTTGACCGACAATTGCATGAAGAATCTGCTTAGGGTTAGGCGTTTTGCGCTGCTTCGCG
ATGTACGGGCCAGATATACGCGTTGACATTGATTATTGACTAGTTATTAATAGTAATCAATTACGGGGTC
ATTAGTTCATAGCCCATATATGGAGTTCCGCGTTACATAACTTACGGTAAATGGCCCGCCTGGCTGACCG
CCCAACGACCCCCGCCCATTGACGTCAATAATGACGTATGTTCCCATAGTAACGCCAATAGGGACTTTCC
ATTGACGTCAATGGGTGGAGTATTTACGGTAAACTGCCCACTTGGCAGTACATCAAGTGTATCATATGCC
AAGTACGCCCCCTATTGACGTCAATGACGGTAAATGGCCCGCCTGGCATTATGCCCAGTACATGACCTTA
TGGGACTTTCCTACTTGGCAGTACATCTACGTATTAGTCATCGCTATTACCATGGTGATGCGGTTTTGGC
AGTACATCAATGGGCGTGGATAGCGGTTTGACTCACGGGGATTTCCAAGTCTCCACCCCATTGACGTCAA
TGGGAGTTTGTTTTGGCACCAAAATCAACGGGACTTTCCAAAATGTCGTAACAACTCCGCCCCATTGACG
CAAATGGGCGGTAGGCGTGTACGGTGGGAGGTCTATATAAGCAGAGCTCTCTGGCTAACTAGAGAACCCA
CTGCTTACTGGCTTATCGAAATTAATACGACTCACTATAGGGAGACCCAAGCTGGCTAGCCCACCAATGG
AACAAAAACTCATCTCAGAAGAGGATCTGTCCGGCGGCATGGTGAGCAAGGGCGAGGAGCTGTTCACCGG
GGTGGTGCCCATCCTGGTCGAGCTGGACGGCGACGTAAACGGCCACAAGTTCAGCGTGTCCGGCGAGGGC
GAGGGCGATGCCACCTACGGCAAGCTGACCCTGAAGTTCATCTGCACCACCGGCAAGCTGCCCGTGCCCT
GGCCCACCCTCGTGACCACCCTGACCTACGGCGTGCAGTGCTTCAGCCGCTACCCCGACCACATGAAGCA
GCACGACTTCTTCAAGTCCGCCATGCCCGAAGGCTACGTCCAGGAGCGCACCATCTTCTTCAAGGACGAC
GGCAACTACAAGACCCGCGCCGAGGTGAAGTTCGAGGGCGACACCCTGGTGAACCGCATCGAGCTGAAGG
GCATCGACTTCAAGGAGGACGGCAACATCCTGGGGCACAAGCTGGAGTACAACTACAACAGCCACAACGT
CTATATCATGGCCGACAAGCAGAAGAACGGCATCAAGGTGAACTTCAAGATCCGCCACAACATCGAGGAC
GGCAGCGTGCAGCTCGCCGACCACTACCAGCAGAACACCCCCATCGGCGACGGCCCCGTGCTGCTGCCCG
ACAACCACTACCTGAGCACCCAGTCCGCCCTGAGCAAAGACCCCAACGAGAAGCGCGATCACATGGTCCT
GCTGGAGTTCGTGACCGCCGCCGGGATCACTCTCGGCATGGACGAGCTGTACAAGAAGCTTCTGAGTGGC
AAAAAAAGGAGAAGGGAAAGGGGAATGATGAAAGGTGGAAACAAACAAGAAGAAGCGTGGATAAATCCAT
TTGTTAAACAGTTTTCAAACATCAGTTTTTCGAGAGACTCACCAGAGGAAAATGTACAAAGCAATAAGAT
GGACCTTTCTGGAGGAATGTTACAAGACAAACGAATGGAGATAGATAAACATAGCCTAAATATTGGTGAT
TACAATCGAACGGTCGGGAAAGGCCCTGGTTCTCGGCCTCAGATTTCCAAAGAGTCTTCCATGGAGCGCA
ATCCTTATTTTGATAAGGATGGCATTGTAGCAGATGAATCCCAAAACATGCAGTTTATGTCCAGTCAAAG
CATGAAGCTTCCCCCTTCAAATAGTGCACTACCTAACCAGGCCCTTGGCTCCATAGCAGGGCTGGGTATG
CAAAACTTGAATTCTGTTAGACAGAATGGCAATCCCAGTATGTTTGGTGTTGGAAACACAGCAGCACAAC
CCCGGGGCATGCAGCAGCCTCCAGCACAACCTCTTAGTTCATCTCAGCCTAATCTCCGTGCTCAAGTGCC
TCCTCCATTACTCTCCCCTCAGGTTCCAGTTTCATTGCTGAAGTATGCACCAAACAACGGTGGCCTGAAT
CCACTCTTTGGCCCTCAACAGGTAGCCATGCTGAACCAGCTATCCCAGCTAAACCAGCTTTCTCAGATCT
CCCAGTTACAGCGATTGTTAGCGCAGCAGCAAAGGGCGCAGAGTCAGAGAAGCGTGCCTTCTGGGAACCG
GCCGCAGCAAGACCAGCAGGGTCGACCTCTTAGTGTGCAGCAGCAAATGATGCAACAATCTCGTCAACTT
GATCCAAACCTGTTGGTGAAGCAGCAGACTCCACCATCTCAGCAGCAGCCACTCCATCAGCCAGCCATGA
AGTCTTTCCTTGACAATGTCATGCCCCACACTACACCTGAGCTGCAAAAAGGGCCATCACCAATAAATGC
TTTCAGCAACTTCCCTATAGGCTTGAACTCAAACTTGAATGTAAATATGGATATGAACAGTATTAAAGAG
CCACAGTCAAGACTAAGGAAGTGGACGACAGTGGACAGCATTTCTGTGAACACATCTTTGGATCAAAACT
CCAGCAAACATGGTGCTATTTCAAGTGGTTTCAGGCTGGAAGAGTCTCCATTTGTTCCCTATGACTTTAT
GAACAGCAGTACTTCACCAGCCAGTCCTCCAGGTTCAATAGGAGATGGCTGGCCACGTGCCAAATCGCCT
AACGGCTCTAGCAGTGTTAATTGGCCACCAGAATTTCGTCCTGGTGAGCCATGGAAAGGTTATCCAAACA
TTGACCCTGAAACTGACCCTTACGTCACTCCTGGCAGTGTCATAAACAATCTTTCAATTAATACTGTGCG
GGAAGTTGACCACCTCAGGGACAGGAACAGTGGGTCATCCTCATCCTTGAACACCACGCTGCCTTCAACT
AGTGCCTGGTCATCCATTCGTGCCTCCAACTACAACGTTCCCCTCAGCAGTACAGCACAAAGCACTTCAG
CCAGAAATAGTGATTCCAAATTGACATGGTCTCCTGGTTCAGTTACAAACACCTCTCTGGCTCATGAGCT
GTGGAAGGTCCCTTTGCCACCTAAAAACATCACTGCTCCGTCCCGCCCACCTCCGGGACTGACTGGTCAG
AAGCCACCCTTGTCTACGTGGGATAATTCTCCCCTTCGTATAGGTGGAGGATGGGGAAATTCTGACGCCA
GATATACCCCAGGTTCCAGCTGGGGTGAGAGCAGCTCAGGGAGAATAACAAATTGGCTTGTTCTAAAAAA
CCTTACACCTCAGATCGATGGCTCAACTCTGCGCACTCTGTGCATGCAGCACGGCCCGCTGATCACATTC
CACCTGAACCTCCCTCACGGAAATGCTCTGGTCCGCTACAGTTCAAAAGAAGAGGTAGTGAAGGCACAAA
AGTCTCTGCACATGTGTGTACTGGGGAACACTACTATTCTTGCTGAGTTTGCCAGTGAAGAGGAGATCAG
TCGTTTCTTTGCACAAAGCCAGTCTCTGACCCCTTCTCCCGGCTGGCAGTCTCTCGGGTCCAGCCAGAGC
CGGCTGGGCTCCCTCGACTGTTCCCACTCATTCTCCAGCCGGACCGATCTCAATCACTGGAATGGTGCTG
GGCTGTCGGGAACTAACTGTGGAGACCTTCACGGCACTTCACTCTGGGGGACCCCGCATTATTCCACAAG
CCTGTGGGGTCCCCCAAGCAGCAGCGACCCCCGAGGAATTAGCAGCCCATCTCCCATTAACGCTTTTCTT
TCTGTTGACCACCTGGGTGGGGGTGGAGAGTCCATGTAATCTAGAGGGCCCGTTTAAACCCGCTGATCAG
CCTCGACTGTGCCTTCTAGTTGCCAGCCATCTGTTGTTTGCCCCTCCCCCGTGCCTTCCTTGACCCTGGA
AGGTGCCACTCCCACTGTCCTTTCCTAATAAAATGAGGAAATTGCATCGCATTGTCTGAGTAGGTGTCAT
TCTATTCTGGGGGGTGGGGTGGGGCAGGACAGCAAGGGGGAGGATTGGGAAGACAATAGCAGGCATGCTG
GGGATGCGGTGGGCTCTATGGCTTCTGAGGCGGAAAGAACCAGCTGGGGCTCTAGGGGGTATCCCC
[124 nt withheld, positions 4337-4460]
C
[91 nt withheld, positions 4462-4552]
A
[49 nt withheld, positions 4554-4602]
CCTTTGACGTTGGAGTCCACGTTCTTT
[37 nt withheld, positions 4630-4666]
ACCCTATCTCGGTCTATTCTTTTGATTTATAAGGGATTTTGCCGATTTCGGCCTATTGGTTAAAAAATGA
GCTGATTTAACAAAAATTTAACGCGAATTAATTCTGTGGAATGTGTGTCAGTTAGGGTGTGGAAAGTCCC
CAGGCTCCCCAGCAGGCAGAAGTATGCAAAGCATGCATCTCAATTAGTCAGCAACCAGGTGTGGAAAGTC
CCCAGGCTCCCCAGCAGGCAGAAGTATGCAAAGCATGCATCTCAATTAGTCAGCAACCATAGTCCCGCCC
CTAACTCCGCCCATCCCGCCCCTAACTCCGCCCAGTTCCGCCCATTCTCCGCCCCATGGCTGACTAATTT
TTTTTATTTATGCAGAGGCCGAGGCCGCCTCTGCCTCTGAGCTATTCCAGAAGTAGTGAGGAGGCTTTTT
TGGAGGCCTAGGCTTTTGCAAAAAGCTCCCGGGAGCTTGTATATCCATTTTCGGATCTGATCAAGAGACA
GGATGAGGATCGTTTCGCATGATTGAACAAGATGGATTGCACGCAGGTTCTCCGGCCGCTTGGGTGGAGA
GGCTATTCGGCTATGACTGGGCACAACAGACAATCGGCTGCTCTGATGCCGCCGTGTTCCGGCTGTCAGC
GCAGGGGCGCCCGGTTCTTTTTGTCAAGACCGACCTGTCCGGTGCCCTGAATGAACTGCAGGACGAGGCA
GCGCGGCTATCGTGGCTGGCCACGACGGGCGTTCCTTGCGCAGCTGTGCTCGACGTTGTCACTGAAGCGG
GAAGGGACTGGCTGCTATTGGGCGAAGTGCCGGGGCAGGATCTCCTGTCATCTCACCTTGCTCCTGCCGA
GAAAGTATCCATCATGGCTGATGCAATGCGGCGGCTGCATACGCTTGATCCGGCTACCTGCCCATTCGAC
CACCAAGCGAAACATCGCATCGAGCGAGCACGTACTCGGATGGAAGCCGGTCTTGTCGATCAGGATGATC
TGGACGAAGAGCATCAGGGGCTCGCGCCAGCCGAACTGTTCGCCAGGCTCAAGGCGCGCATGCCCGACGG
CGAGGATCTCGTCGTGACCCATGGCGATGCCTGCTTGCCGAATATCATGGTGGAAAATGGCCGCTTTTCT
GGATTCATCGACTGTGGCCGGCTGGGTGTGGCGGACCGCTATCAGGACATAGCGTTGGCTACCCGTGATA
TTGCTGAAGAGCTTGGCGGCGAATGGGCTGACCGCTTCCTCGTGCTTTACGGTATCGCCGCTCCCGATTC
GCAGCGCATCGCCTTCTATCGCCTTCTTGACGAGTTCTTCTGAGCGGGACTCTGGGGTTCGAAATGACCG
ACCAAGCGACGCCCAACCTGCCATCACGAGATTTCGATTCCACCGCCGCCTTCTATGAAAGGTTGGGCTT
CGGAATCGTTTTCCGGGACGCCGGCTGGATGATCCTCCAGCGCGGGGATCTCATGCTGGAGTTCTTCGCC
CACCCCAACTTGTTTATTGCAGCTTATAATGGTTACAAATAAAGCAATAGCATCACAAATTTCACAAATA
AAGCATTTTTTTCACTGCATTCTAGTTGTGGTTTGTCCAAACTCATCAATGTATCTTATCATGTCTGTAT
ACCGTCGACCTCTAGCTAGAGCTTGGCGTAATCATGGTCATAGCTGTTTCCTGTGTGAAATTGTTATCCG
CTCACAATTCCACACAACATACGAGCCGGAAGCATAAAGTGTAAAGCCTGGGGTGCCTAATGAGTGAGCT
AACTCACATTAATTGCGTTGCGCTCACTGCCCGCTTTCCAGTCGGGAAACCTGTCGTGCCAGCTGCATTA
ATGAATCGGCCAACGCGCGGGGAGAGGCGGTTTGCGTATTGGGCGCTCTTCCGCTTCCTCGCTCACTGAC
TCGCTGCGCTCGGTCGTTCGGCTGCGGCGAGCGGTATCAGCTCACTCAAAGGCGGTAATACGGTTATCCA
CAGAATCAGGGGATAACGCAGGAAAGAACATGTGAGCAAAAGGCCAGCAAAAGGCCAGGAACCGTAAAAA
GGCCGCGTTGCTGGCGTTTTTCCATAGGCTCCGCCCCCCTGACGAGCATCACAAAAATCGACGCTCAAGT
CAGAGGTGGCGAAACCCGACAGGACTATAAAGATACCAGGCGTTTCCCCCTGGAAGCTCCCTCGTGCGCT
CTCCTGTTCCGACCCTGCCGCTTACCGGATACCTGTCCGCCTTTCTCCCTTCGGGAAGCGTGGCGCTTTC
TCATAGCTCACGCTGTAGGTATCTCAGTTCGGTGTAGGTCGTTCGCTCCAAGCTGGGCTGTGTGCACGAA
CCCCCCGTTCAGCCCGACCGCTGCGCCTTATCCGGTAACTATCGTCTTGAGTCCAACCCGGTAAGACACG
ACTTATCGCCACTGGCAGCAGCCACTGGTAACAGGATTAGCAGAGCGAGGTATGTAGGCGGTGCTACAGA
GTTCTTGAAGTGGTGGCCTAACTACGGCTACACTAGAAGAACAGTATTTGGTATCTGCGCTCTGCTGAAG
CCAGTTACCTTCGGAAAAAGAGTTGGTAGCTCTTGATCCGGCAAACAAACCACCGCTGGTAGCGGTTTTT
TTGTTTGCAAGCAGCAGATTACGCGCAGAAAAAAAGGATCTCAAGAAGATCCTTTGATCTTTTCTACGGG
GTCTGACGCTCAGTGGAACGAAAACTCACGTTAAGGGATTTTGGTCATGAGATTATCAAAAAGGATCTTC
ACCTAGATCCTTTTAAATTAAAAATGAAGTTTTAAATCAATCTAAAGTATATATGAGTAAACTTGGTCTG
ACAGTTACCAATGCTTAATCAGTGAGGCACCTATCTCAGCGATCTGTCTATTTCGTTCATCCATAGTTGC
CTGACTCCCCGTCGTGTAGATAACTACGATACGGGAGGGCTTACCATCTGGCCCCAGTGCTGCAATGATA
CCGCGAGACCCACGCTCACCGGCTCCAGATTTATCAGCAATAAACCAGCCAGCCGGAAGGGCCGAGCGCA
GAAGTGGTCCTGCAACTTTATCCGCCTCCATCCAGTCTATTAATTGTTGCCGGGAAGCTAGAGTAAGTAG
TTCGCCAGTTAATAGTTTGCGCAACGTTGTTGCCATTGCTACAGGCATCGTGGTGTCACGCTCGTCGTTT
GGTATGGCTTCATTCAGCTCCGGTTCCCAACGATCAAGGCGAGTTACATGATCCCCCATGTTGTGCAAAA
AAGCGGTTAGCTCCTTCGGTCCTCCGATCGTTGTCAGAAGTAAGTTGGCCGCAGTGTTATCACTCATGGT
TATGGCAGCACTGCATAATTCTCTTACTGTCATGCCATCCGTAAGATGCTTTTCTGTGACTGGTGAGTAC
TCAACCAAGTCATTCTGAGAATAGTGTATGCGGCGACCGAGTTGCTCTTGCCCGGCGTCAATACGGGATA
ATACCGCGCCACATAGCAGAACTTTAAAAGTGCTCATCATTGGAAAACGTTCTTCGGGGCGAAAACTCTC
AAGGATCTTACCGCTGTTGAGATCCAGTTCGATGTAACCCACTCGTGCACCCAACTGATCTTCAGCATCT
TTTACTTTCACCAGCGTTTCTGGGTGAGCAAAAACAGGAAGGCAAAATGCCGCAAAAAAGGGAATAAGGG
CGACACGGAAATGTTGAATACTCATACTCTTCCTTTTTCAATATTATTGAAGCATTTATCAGGGTTATTG
TCTCATGAGCGGATACATATTTGAATGTATTTAGAAAAATAAACAAATAGGGGTTCCGCGCACATTTCCC
CGAAAAGTGCCACCTGACGTC
