>Addgene plasmid #42004 | pmyc-GFP-TNRC6A-(925-1709) | addgene partial sequence | sequence record 59631 | EGFP-C 5'-CATGGTCCTGCTGGAGTTCGTG-3'
GGACGAGCTGTACAAGTCCGGCGGCAAGCTTCTGAGTGGCAAAAAAAGGAGAAGGGAAAGGGGAATGATG
AAAGGTGGAAACAAACAAGAAGAAGCGTGGATAAATCCATTTGTTAAACAGTTTTCAAACATCAGTTTTT
CGAGAGACTCACCAGAGGAAAATGTACAAAGCAATAAGATGGACCTTTCTGGAGGAATGTTACAAGACAA
ACGAATGGAGATAGATAAACATAGCCTAAATATTGGTGATTACAATCGAACGGTCGGGAAAGGCCCTGGT
TCTCGGCCTCAGATTTCCAAAGAGTCTTCCATGGAGCGCAATCCTTATTTTGATAAGGATGGCATTGTAG
CAGATGAATCCCAAAACATGCAGTTTATGTCCAGTCAAAGCATGAAGCTTCCCCCTTCAAATAGTGCACT
ACCTAACCAGGCCCTTGGCTCCATAGCAGGGCTGGGTATGCAAAACTTGAATTCTGTTAGACAGAATGGC
AATCCCAGTATGTTTGGTGTTGGAAACACAGCAGCACAACCCCGGGGCATGCAGCAGCCTCCAGCACAAC
CTCTTAGTTCATCTCAGCCTAATCTCCGTGCTCAAGTGCCTCCTCCATTACTCTCCCCTCAGGTTCCAGT
TTCATTGCTGAAGTATGCACCAAACAACGGTGGCCTGAATCCACTCTTTGGCCCTCAACAGGTAGCCATG
CTGAACCAGCTATCCCAGCTAAACCAGCTTTCTCAGATCTCCCAGTTACAGCGATTGTTAGCGCAGCAGC
AAAGGGCGCAGAGTCAGAGAAGCGTGCCTTCTGGGAACCGGCCGCAGCAAGACCAGCAGGGTCGACCTCT
TAGTGTGCAGCAGCAAATGATGCAACAATCTCGTCAACTTGATCCAAACCTGTTGGTGA
