>Addgene plasmid #42004 | pmyc-GFP-TNRC6A-(925-1709) | addgene partial sequence | sequence record 60037 | CMV-F 5'-CGCAAATGGGCGGTAGGCGTG-3'
AGCAGAGCTCTCTGGCTAACTAGAGAACCCACTGCTTACTGGCTTATCGAAATTAATACGACTCACTATA
GGGAGACCCAAGCTGGCTAGCCCACCATGGAACAAAAACTCATCTCAGAAGAGGATCTGTCCGGCGGCAT
GGTGAGCAAGGGCGAGGAGCTGTTCACCGGGGTGGTGCCCATCCTGGTCGAGCTGGACGGCGACGTAAAC
GGCCACAAGTTCAGCGTGTCCGGCGAGGGCGAGGGCGATGCCACCTACGGCAAGCTGACCCTGAAGTTCA
TCTGCACCACCGGCAAGCTGCCCGTGCCCTGGCCCACCCTCGTGACCACCCTGACCTACGGCGTGCAGTG
CTTCAGCCGCTACCCCGACCACATGAAGCAGCACGACTTCTTCAAGTCCGCCATGCCCGAAGGCTACGTC
CAGGAGCGCACCATCTTCTTCAAGGACGACGGCAACTACAAGACCCGCGCCGAGGTGAAGTTCGAGGGCG
ACACCCTGGTGAACCGCATCGAGCTGAAGGGCATCGACTTCAAGGAGGACGGCAACATCCTGGGGCACAA
GCTGGAGTACAACTACAACAGCCACAACGTCTATATCATGGCCGACAAGCAGAAGAACGGCATCAAGGTG
AACTTCAAGATCCGCCACAACATCGAGGACGGCAGCGTGCAGCTCGCCGACCACTACCAGCAGAACACCC
CCATCGGCGACGGCCCCGTGCTGCTGCCCGACAACCACTACCTGAGCACCCAGTCCGCCCTGAGCAAAGA
CCCCAACGAGAAGCGCGATCACATGGTCCTGCTGGAGTTCGTGACCGCCGCCGGGATCACTCTCGGCATG
GACGAGCTGTACAAGTCCGGCGGCAAGCTTCTGAGTGGCAAAAAAAGGAGAAGGGAAAGGGGAATGATGA
AAGGTGGAAACAAACAAGAAGAAGCGTGGATAAATCCATTTGTTAAAC
