>Addgene plasmid #42004 | pmyc-GFP-TNRC6A-(925-1709) | addgene partial sequence | sequence record 60039 | BGH-rev 5'-TAGAAGGCACAGTCGAGG-3'
CCTCTAGATTACATGGACTCTCCACCCCCACCCAGGTGGTCAACAGAAAGAAAAGCGTTAATGGGAGATG
GGCTGCTAATTCCTCGGGGGTCGCTGCTGCTTGGGGGACCCCACAGGCTTGTGGAATAATGCGGGGTCCC
CCAGAGTGAAGTGCCGTGAAGGTCTCCACAGTTAGTTCCCGACAGCCCAGCACCATTCCAGTGATTGAGA
TCGGTCCGGCTGGAGAATGAGTGGGAACAGTCGAGGGAGCCCAGCCGGCTCTGGCTGGACCCGAGAGACT
GCCAGCCGGGAGAAGGGGTCAGAGACTGGCTTTGTGCAAAGAAACGACTGATCTCCTCTTCACTGGCAAA
CTCAGCAAGAATAGTAGTGTTCCCCAGTACACACATGTGCAGAGACTTTTGTGCCTTCACTACCTCTTCT
TTTGAACTGTAGCGGACCAGAGCATTTCCGTGAGGGAGGTTCAGGTGGAATGTGATCAGCGGGCCGTGCT
GCATGCACAGAGTGCGCAGAGTTGAGCCATCGATCTGAGGTGTAAGGTTTTTTAGAACAAGCCAATTTGT
TATTCTCCCTGAGCTGCTCTCACCCCAGCTGGAACCTGGGGTATATCTGGCGTCAGAATTTCCCCATCCT
CCACCTATACGAAGGGGAGAATTATCCCACGTAGACAAGGGTGGCTTCTGACCAGTCAGTCCCGGAGGTG
GGCGGGACGGAGCAGTGATGTTTTTAGGTGGCAAAGGGACCTTCCACAGCTCATGAGCCAGAGAGGTGTT
TGTAACTGAACCAGGAGACCATGTCAATTTGGAATCACTATTTCTGGCTGAAGTGCTTTGTGCTGTACTG
CTGAGGGGAACGTTGTAGTTGGAGGCACGAATGGATGACCAGGCACTAGTTGAAGGCAGCGTGGTGTTCA
AGGATGAGGATGACCCACTGTTCCTGTCCCT
